>Addgene plasmid #117645 | pEPOR2KN0078 | addgene full sequence | sequence record 240245 | Addgene NGS Result
GAACACTCTGTGCCGATGTATCACCTCTCGCAAGAATTCAAGCTTGGAGGTCAACATGGTGGAGCACGAC
ACTCTGGTCTACTCCAAAAATGTCAAAGATACAGTCTCAGAAGATCAAAGGGCTATTGAGACTTTTCAAC
AAAGGATAATTTCGGGAAACCTCCTCGGATTCCATTGCCCAGCTATCTGTCACTTCATCGAAAGGACAGT
AGAAAAGGAAGGTGGCTCCTACAAATGCCATCATTGCGATAAAGGAAAGGCTATCATTCAAGATCTCTCT
GCCGACAGTGGTCCCAAAGATGGACCCCCACCCACGAGGAGCATCGTGGAAAAAGAAGAGGTTCCAACCA
CGTCTACAAAGCAAGTGGATTGATGTGATAACATGGTGGAGCACGACACTCTGGTCTACTCCAAAAATGT
CAAAGATACAGTCTCAGAAGATCAAAGGGCTATTGAGACTTTTCAACAAAGGATAATTTCGGGAAACCTC
CTCGGATTCCATTGCCCAGCTATCTGTCACTTCATCGAAAGGACAGTAGAAAAGGAAGGTGGCTCCTACA
AATGCCATCATTGCGATAAAGGAAAGGCTATCATTCAAGATCTCTCTGCCGACAGTGGTCCCAAAGATGG
ACCCCCACCCACGAGGAGCATCGTGGAAAAAGAAGAGGTTCCAACCACGTCTACAAAGCAAGTGGATTGA
TGTGACATCTCCACTGACGTAAGGGATGACGCACAATCCCACTATCCTTCGCAAGACCCTTCCTCTATAT
AAGGAAGTTCATTTCATTTGGAGAGGACACGCTCGAGTATAAGAGCTCATTTTTACAACAATTACCAACA
ACAACAAACAACAAACAACATTACAATTACATTTACAATTATCGATACAATGGCCCCAAAGAAGAAGCGG
AAGGTCGGTATCCACGGAGTCCCAGCAGCCAAGCGGAACTACATCCTGGGCCTGGACATCGGCATCACCA
GCGTGGGCTACGGCATCATCGACTACGAGACACGGGACGTGATCGATGCCGGCGTGCGGCTGTTCAAAGA
GGCCAACGTGGAAAACAACGAGGGCAGGCGGAGCAAGAGAGGCGCCAGAAGGCTGAAGCGGCGGAGGCGG
CATAGAATCCAGAGAGTGAAGAAGCTGCTGTTCGACTACAACCTGCTGACCGACCACAGCGAGCTGAGCG
GCATCAACCCCTACGAGGCCAGAGTGAAGGGCCTGAGCCAGAAGCTGAGCGAGGAAGAGTTCTCTGCCGC
CCTGCTGCACCTGGCCAAGAGAAGAGGCGTGCACAACGTGAACGAGGTGGAAGAGGACACCGGCAACGAG
CTGTCCACCAAAGAGCAGATCAGCCGGAACAGCAAGGCCCTGGAAGAGAAATACGTGGCCGAACTGCAGC
TGGAACGGCTGAAGAAAGACGGCGAAGTGCGGGGCAGCATCAACAGATTCAAGACCAGCGACTACGTGAA
AGAAGCCAAACAGCTGCTGAAGGTGCAGAAGGCCTACCACCAGCTGGACCAGAGCTTCATCGACACCTAC
ATCGACCTGCTGGAAACCCGGCGGACCTACTATGAGGGACCTGGCGAGGGCAGCCCCTTCGGCTGGAAGG
ACATCAAAGAATGGTACGAGATGCTGATGGGCCACTGCACCTACTTCCCCGAGGAACTGCGGAGCGTGAA
GTACGCCTACAACGCCGACCTGTACAACGCCCTGAACGACCTGAACAATCTCGTGATCACCAGGGACGAG
AACGAGAAGCTGGAATATTACGAGAAGTTCCAGATCATCGAGAACGTGTTCAAGCAGAAGAAGAAGCCCA
CCCTGAAGCAGATCGCCAAAGAAATCCTCGTGAACGAAGAGGATATTAAGGGCTACAGAGTGACCAGCAC
CGGCAAGCCCGAGTTCACCAACCTGAAGGTGTACCACGACATCAAGGACATTACCGCCCGGAAAGAGATT
ATTGAGAACGCCGAGCTGCTGGATCAGATTGCCAAGATCCTGACCATCTACCAGAGCAGCGAGGACATCC
AGGAAGAACTGACCAATCTGAACTCCGAGCTGACCCAGGAAGAGATCGAGCAGATCTCTAATCTGAAGGG
CTATACCGGCACCCACAACCTGAGCCTGAAGGCCATCAACCTGATCCTGGACGAGCTGTGGCACACCAAC
GACAACCAGATCGCTATCTTCAACCGGCTGAAGCTGGTGCCCAAGAAGGTGGACCTGTCCCAGCAGAAAG
AGATCCCCACCACCCTGGTGGACGACTTCATCCTGAGCCCCGTCGTGAAGAGAAGCTTCATCCAGAGCAT
CAAAGTGATCAACGCCATCATCAAGAAGTACGGCCTGCCCAACGACATCATTATCGAGCTGGCCCGCGAG
AAGAACTCCAAGGACGCCCAGAAAATGATCAACGAGATGCAGAAGCGGAACGCGAAAACCAACGAGCGGA
TCGAGGAAATCATCCGGACCACCGGCAAAGAGAACGCCAAGTACCTGATCGAGAAGATCAAGCTGCACGA
CATGCAGGAAGGCAAGTGCCTGTACAGCCTGGAAGCCATCCCTCTGGAAGATCTGCTGAACAACCCCTTC
AACTATGAGGTGGACCACATCATCCCCAGAAGCGTGTCCTTCGACAACAGCTTCAACAACAAGGTGCTCG
TGAAGCAGGAAGAAAACAGCAAGAAGGGCAACCGGACCCCATTCCAGTACCTGAGCAGCAGCGACAGCAA
GATCAGCTACGAAACCTTCAAGAAGCACATCCTGAATCTGGCCAAGGGCAAGGGCAGAATCAGCAAGACC
AAGAAAGAGTATCTGCTGGAAGAACGGGACATCAACAGGTTCTCCGTGCAGAAAGACTTCATCAACCGGA
ACCTGGTGGATACCAGATACGCCACCGCACGTCTGATGAACCTGCTGCGGAGCTACTTCAGAGTGAACAA
CCTGGACGTGAAAGTGAAGTCCATCAATGGCGGCTTCACCAGCTTTCTGCGGCGGAAGTGGAAGTTTAAG
AAAGAGCGGAACAAGGGGTACAAGCACCACGCCGAGGACGCCCTGATCATTGCCAACGCCGATTTCATCT
TCAAAGAGTGGAAGAAACTGGACAAGGCCAAAAAAGTGATGGAAAACCAGATGTTCGAGGAAAAGCAGGC
CGAGAGCATGCCCGAGATCGAAACCGAGCAGGAGTACAAAGAGATCTTCATCACCCCCCACCAGATCAAG
CACATTAAGGACTTCAAGGACTACAAGTACAGCCACCGGGTGGACAAGAAGCCTAATAGAGAGCTGATTA
ACGACACCCTGTACTCCACCCGGAAGGACGACAAGGGCAACACCCTGATCGTGAACAATCTGAACGGCCT
GTACGACAAGGACAATGACAAGCTGAAAAAGCTGATCAACAAGAGCCCCGAAAAGCTGCTGATGTACCAC
CACGACCCCCAGACCTACCAGAAACTGAAGCTGATTATGGAACAGTACGGCGACGAGAAGAATCCCCTGT
ACAAGTACTACGAGGAAACCGGGAACTACCTGACCAAGTACTCCAAAAAGGACAACGGCCCCGTGATCAA
GAAGATTAAGTATTACGGCAACAAACTGAACGCCCATCTGGACATCACCGACGACTACCCCAACAGCAGA
AACAAGGTCGTGAAGCTGTCCCTGAAGCCCTACAGATTCGACGTGTACCTGGACAATGGCGTGTACAAGT
TCGTGACCGTGAAGAATCTGGATGTGATCAAAAAAGAAAACTACTACGAAGTGAATAGCAAGTGCTATGA
GGAAGCTAAGAAGCTGAAGAAGATCAGCAACCAGGCCGAGTTTATCGCCTCCTTCTACAACAACGATCTG
ATCAAGATCAACGGCGAGCTGTATAGAGTGATCGGCGTGAACAACGACCTGCTGAACCGGATCGAAGTGA
ACATGATCGACATCACCTACCGCGAGTACCTGGAAAACATGAACGACAAGAGGCCCCCCAGGATCATTAA
GACAATCGCCTCCAAGACCCAGAGCATTAAGAAGTACAGCACAGACATTCTGGGCAACCTGTATGAAGTG
AAATCTAAGAAGCACCCTCAGATCATCAAAAAGGGCAAAAGGCCGGCGGCCACGAAAAAGGCCGGCCAGG
CAAAAAAGAAAAAGGGATCCTACCCATACGATGTTCCAGATTACGCTTACCCATACGATGTTCCAGATTA
CGCTTACCCATACGATGTTCCAGATTACGCTGGTTCGATGGTGAGCAAGGGCGAGGAGCTGTTCACCGGG
GTGGTGCCCATCCTGGTCGAGCTGGACGGCGACGTAAACGGCCACAAGTTCAGCGTGTCCGGCGAGGGCG
AGGGCGATGCCACCTACGGCAAGCTGACCCTGAAGTTCATCTGCACCACCGGCAAGCTGCCCGTGCCCTG
GCCCACCCTCGTGACCACCTTCGGCTACGGCCTGCAGTGCTTCGCCCGCTACCCCGACCACATGAAGCAG
CACGACTTCTTCAAGTCCGCCATGCCCGAAGGCTACGTCCAGGAGCGCACCATCTTCTTCAAGGACGACG
GCAACTACAAGACCCGCGCCGAGGTGAAGTTCGAGGGCGACACCCTGGTGAACCGCATCGAGCTGAAGGG
CATCGACTTCAAGGAGGACGGCAACATCCTGGGGCACAAGCTGGAGTACAACTACAACAGCCACAACGTC
TATATCATGGCCGACAAGCAGAAGAACGGCATCAAGGTGAACTTCAAGATCCGCCACAACATCGAGGACG
GCAGCGTGCAGCTCGCCGACCACTACCAGCAGAACACCCCCATCGGCGACGGCCCCGTGCTGCTGCCCGA
CAACCACTACCTGAGCTACCAGTCCGCCCTGAGCAAAGACCCCAACGAGAAGCGCGATCACATGGTCCTG
CTGGAGTTCGTGACCGCCGCCGGGATCACTCTCGGCATGGACGAGCTGTACAAGTGAGCTTGTCAAGCAG
ATCGTTCAAACATTTGGCAATAAAGTTTCTTAAGATTGAATCCTGTTGCCGGTCTTGCGATGATTATCAT
ATAATTTCTGTTGAATTACGTTAAGCATGTAATAATTAACATGTAATGCATGACGTTATTTATGAGATGG
GTTTTTATGATTAGAGTCCCGCAATTATACATTTAATACGCGATAGAAAACAAAATATAGCGCGCAAACT
AGGATAAATTATCGCGCGCGGTGTCATCTATGTTACTAGATCGACGCTACTAGAATTCGAGCTCGGAGCA
TCTTCATTCTTAAGATATGAAGATAATCTTCAAAAGGCCCCTGGGAATCTGAAAGAAGAGAAGCAGGCCC
ATTTATATGGGAAAGAACAATAGTATTTCTTATATAGGCCCATTTAAGTTGAAAACAATCTTCAAAAGTC
CCACATCGCTTAGATAAGAAAACGAAGCTGAGTTTATATACAGCTAGAGTCGAAGTAGTGATTGTTCATG
GTGATCAGGACTTCCGTTTTAGTACTCTGGAAACAGAATCTACTAAAACAAGGCAAAATGCCGTGTTTAT
CTCGTCAACTTGTTGGCGAGATTTTTTTACTTGTCTCGCTTTACGAATTCCCATGGGGAGCATCTTCATT
CTTAAGATATGAAGATAATCTTCAAAAGGCCCCTGGGAATCTGAAAGAAGAGAAGCAGGCCCATTTATAT
GGGAAAGAACAATAGTATTTCTTATATAGGCCCATTTAAGTTGAAAACAATCTTCAAAAGTCCCACATCG
CTTAGATAAGAAAACGAAGCTGAGTTTATATACAGCTAGAGTCGAAGTAGTGATTGAAGCCTAGGAAACT
CTTCCTTGTTTTAGTACTCTGGAAACAGAATCTACTAAAACAAGGCAAAATGCCGTGTTTATCTCGTCAA
CTTGTTGGCGAGATTTTTTTACTTGTCTCGCTCAGAGAGGATGCACATGTGACCGAGGGACACGAAGTGA
TCCGTTTAAACTATCAGTGTTTGACAGGATATATTGGCGGGTAAACCTAAGAGAAAAGAGCGTTTATTAG
AATAATCGGATATTTAAAAGGGCGTGAAAAGGTTTATCCGTTCGTCCATTTGTATGTGCATGCCAACCAC
AGGGTTCCCCTCGGGAGTCAGCCGTGCGGCTGCATGAAATCCTGGCCGGTTTGTCTGATGCCAAGCTGGC
GGCCTGGCCGGCCAGCTTGGCCGCTGAAGAAACCGAGCGCCGCCGTCTAAAAAGGTGATGTGTATTTGAG
TAAAACAGCTTGCGTCATGCGGTCGCTGCGTATATGATGCGATGAGTAAATAAACAAATACGCAAGGGGA
ACGCATGAAGGTTATCGCTGTACTTAACCAGAAAGGCGGGTCAGGCAAGACGACCATCGCAACCCATCTA
GCCCGCGCCCTGCAACTCGCCGGGGCCGATGTTCTGTTAGTCGATTCCGATCCCCAGGGCAGTGCCCGCG
ATTGGGCGGCCGTGCGGGAAGATCAACCGCTAACCGTTGTCGGCATCGACCGCCCGACGATTGACCGCGA
CGTGAAGGCCATCGGCCGGCGCGACTTCGTAGTGATCGACGGAGCGCCCCAGGCGGCGGACTTGGCTGTG
TCCGCGATCAAGGCAGCCGACTTCGTGCTGATTCCGGTGCAGCCAAGCCCTTACGACATATGGGCCACCG
CCGACCTGGTGGAGCTGGTTAAGCAGCGCATTGAGGTCACGGATGGAAGGCTACAAGCGGCCTTTGTCGT
GTCGCGGGCGATCAAAGGCACGCGCATCGGCGGTGAGGTTGCCGAGGCGCTGGCCGGGTACGAGCTGCCC
ATTCTTGAGTCCCGTATCACGCAGCGCGTGAGCTACCCAGGCACTGCCGCCGCCGGCACAACCGTTCTTG
AATCAGAACCCGAGGGCGACGCTGCCCGCGAGGTCCAGGCGCTGGCCGCTGAAATTAAATCAAAACTCAT
TTGAGTTAATGAGGTAAAGAGAAAATGAGCAAAAGCACAAACACGCTAAGTGCCGGCCGTCCGAGCGCAC
GCAGCAGCAAGGCTGCAACGTTGGCCAGCCTGGCAGACACGCCAGCCATGAAGCGGGTCAACTTTCAGTT
GCCGGCGGAGGATCACACCAAGCTGAAGATGTACGCGGTACGCCAAGGCAAGACCATTACCGAGCTGCTA
TCTGAATACATCGCGCAGCTACCAGAGTAAATGAGCAAATGAATAAATGAGTAGATGAATTTTAGCGGCT
AAAGGAGGCGGCATGGAAAATCAAGAACAACCAGGCACCGACGCCGTGGAATGCCCCATGTGTGGAGGAA
CGGGCGGTTGGCCAGGCGTAAGCGGCTGGGTTGTCTGCCGGCCCTGCAATGGCACTGGAACCCCCAAGCC
CGAGGAATCGGCGTGAGCGGTCGCAAACCATCCGGCCCGGTACAAATCGGCGCGGCGCTGGGTGATGACC
TGGTGGAGAAGTTGAAGGCCGCGCAGGCCGCCCAGCGGCAACGCATCGAGGCAGAAGCACGCCCCGGTGA
ATCGTGGCAAGCGGCCGCTGATCGAATCCGCAAAGAATCCCGGCAACCGCCGGCAGCCGGTGCGTCGTCG
ATTAGGAAGCCGCCCAAGGGCGACGAGCAACCAGATTTTTTCGTTCCGATGCTCTATGACGTGGGCACCC
GCGATAGTCGCAGCATCATGGACGTGGCCGTTTTCCGTCTGTCGAAGCGTGACCGACGAGCTGGCGAGGT
GATCCGCTACGAGCTTCCAGACGGGCACGTAGAGGTTTCCGCAGGGCCGGCCGGCATGGCCAGTGTGTGG
GATTACGACCTGGTACTGATGGCGGTTTCCCATCTAACCGAATCCATGAACCGATACCGGGAAGGGAAGG
GAGACAAGCCCGGCCGCGTGTTCCGTCCACACGTTGCGGACGTACTCAAGTTCTGCCGGCGAGCCGATGG
CGGAAAGCAGAAAGACGACCTGGTAGAAACCTGCATTCGGTTAAACACCACGCACGTTGCCATGCAGCGT
ACGAAGAAGGCCAAGAACGGCCGCCTGGTGACGGTATCCGAGGGTGAAGCCTTGATTAGCCGCTACAAGA
TCGTAAAGAGCGAAACCGGGCGGCCGGAGTACATCGAGATCGAGCTAGCTGATTGGATGTACCGCGAGAT
TACAGAAGGCAAGAACCCGGACGTGCTGACGGTTCACCCCGATTACTTTTTGATCGATCCCGGCATCGGC
CGTTTTCTCTACCGCCTGGCACGCCGCGCCGCAGGCAAGGCAGAAGCCAGATGGTTGTTCAAGACGATCT
ACGAACGCAGTGGCAGCGCCGGAGAGTTCAAGAAGTTCTGTTTCACCGTGCGCAAGCTGATCGGGTCAAA
TGACCTGCCGGAGTACGATTTGAAGGAGGAGGCGGGGCAGGCTGGCCCGATCCTAGTCATGCGCTACCGC
AACCTGATCGAGGGCGAAGCATCCGCCGGTTCCTAATGTACGGAGCAGATGCTAGGGCAAATTGCCCTAG
CAGGGGAAAAAGGTCGAAAAAGCTTCTTTCCTGTGGATAGCACGTACATTGGGAACCCAAAGCCGTACAT
TGGGAACCGGAACCCGTACATTGGGAACCCAAAGCCGTACATTGGGAACCGGTCACACATGTAAGTGACT
GATATAAAAGAGAAAAAAGGCGATTTTTCCGCCTAAAACTCTTTAAAACTTATTAAAACTCTTAAAACCC
GCCTGGCCTGTGCATAACTGTCTGGCCAGCGCACAGCCGAACAGCTGCAAAAAGCGCCCACATCAAGGCT
CCGAGTGCGCGGAACCCCTATTTGTTTATTTTTCTAAATACATTCAAATATGTATCCGCTCATGAGACAA
TAACCCTGATAAATGCTTCAATAATATTGAAAAAGGAAGAGTATGGCTAAAATGAGAATATCACCGGAAT
TGAAAAAACTGATCGAAAAATACCGCTGCGTAAAAGATACGGAAGGAATGTCTCCTGCTAAGGTATATAA
GCTGGTGGGAGAAAATGAAAACCTATATTTAAAAATGACGGACAGCCGGTATAAAGGGACCACCTATGAT
GTGGAACGGGAAAAGGACATGATGCTATGGCTGGAAGGAAAGCTGCCTGTTCCAAAGGTCCTGCACTTTG
AACGGCATGATGGCTGGAGCAATCTGCTCATGAGTGAGGCCGATGGCGTCCTTTGCTCGGAAGAGTATGA
AGATGAACAAAGCCCTGAAAAGATTATCGAGCTGTATGCGGAGTGCATCAGGCTCTTTCACTCCATCGAC
ATATCGGATTGTCCCTATACGAATAGCTTAGACAGCCGCTTAGCCGAATTGGATTACTTACTGAATAACG
ATCTGGCCGATGTGGATTGCGAAAACTGGGAAGAGGACACTCCATTTAAAGATCCGCGCGAGCTGTATGA
TTTTTTAAAGACGGAAAAGCCCGAAGAGGAACTTGTCTTTTCCCACGGCGACCTGGGAGACAGCAACATC
TTTGTGAAAGATGGCAAAGTAAGTGGCTTTATTGATCTTGGGAGAAGCGGCAGGGCGGACAAGTGGTATG
ACATTGCCTTCTGCGTCCGGTCGCTCAGGGAGGATATCGGGGAAGAACAGTATGTCGAGCTATTTTTTGA
CTTACTGGGGATCAAGCCTGATTGGGAGAAAATAAAATATTATATTTTACTGGATGAATTGTTTTAGCTG
TCAGACCAAGTTTACTCATATATACTTTAGATTGATTTAAAACTTCATTTTTAATTTAAAAGGATCTAGG
TGAAGATCCTTTTTGATAATCTCATGACCAAAATCCCTTAACGTGAGTTTTCGTTCCACTGAGCGTCAGA
CCCCGTAGAAAAGATCAAAGGATCTTCTTGAGATCCTTTTTTTCTGCGCGTAATCTGCTGCTTGCAAACA
AAAAAACCACCGCTACCAGCGGTGGTTTGTTTGCCGGATCAAGAGCTACCAACTCTTTTTCCGAAGGTAA
CTGGCTTCAGCAGAGCGCAGATACCAAATACTGTTCTTCTAGTGTAGCCGTAGTTAGGCCACCACTTCAA
GAACTCTGTAGCACCGCCTACATACCTCGCTCTGCTAATCCTGTTACCAGTGGCTGCTGCCAGTGGCGAT
AAGTCGTGTCTTACCGGGTTGGACTCAAGACGATAGTTACCGGATAAGGCGCAGCGGTCGGGCTGAACGG
GGGGTTCGTGCACACAGCCCAGCTTGGAGCGAACGACCTACACCGAACTGAGATACCTACAGCGTGAGCT
ATGAGAAAGCGCCACGCTTCCCGAAGGGAGAAAGGCGGACAGGTATCCGGTAAGCGGCAGGGTCGGAACA
GGAGAGCGCACGAGGGAGCTTCCAGGGGGAAACGCCTGGTATCTTTATAGTCCTGTCGGGTTTCGCCACC
TCTGACTTGAGCGTCGATTTTTGTGATGCTCGTCAGGGGGGCGGAGCCTATGGAAAAACGCCAGCAACGC
GGCCTTTTTACGGTTCCTGCTCGGATCTGTTGGACCGGACAGTAGTCATGGTTGATGGGCTGCCTGTATC
GAGTGGTGATTTTGTGCCGAGCTGCCGGTCGGGGAGCTGTTGGCTGGCTGGTGGCAGGATATATTGTGGT
GTAAACAAATTGACGCTTAGACAACTTAATAACACATTGCGGACGTTTTTAATGTACTGGGGTT
Features (pLannotate 1.2.2; 21 found; start..end, strand, type, name):
    127..803     +  promoter       CaMV 35S promoter (enhanced): cauliflower mosaic virus 35S promoter with a duplicated enhancer region
    828..881     +  misc_feature   TMV Ω: translational enhancer from the tobacco mosaic virus 5'-leader sequence (Gallie et al., 1988)
    941..4096    +  CDS            cas9: CAS9_STAAU - Experimental evidence at protein level: Swiss-Prot protein existence level 1. CRISPR (clustered regularly interspaced short palindromic repeat) is an adaptive immune system that provides protection against mobile genetic elements (viruses, transposable elements and conjugative plasmids). CRISPR clusters contain spacers, sequences complementary to antecedent mobile elements, and target invading nucleic acids. CRISPR clusters are transcribed and processed into CRISPR RNA (crRNA). In type II CRISPR systems correct processing of pre-crRNA requires a trans- encoded small RNA (tracrRNA)
   4097..4144    +  CDS            nucleoplasmin NLS: bipartite nuclear localization signal from nucleoplasmin
   4151..4167    +  CDS            3xHA (fragment): three tandem HA epitope tags
   4178..4194    +  CDS            3xHA (fragment): three tandem HA epitope tags
   4205..4231    +  CDS            3xHA (fragment): three tandem HA epitope tags
   4238..4954    +  CDS            EYFP: EYFP is a basic (constitutively fluorescent) green/yellow fluorescent protein published in 1996, derived from Aequorea victoria. It is reported to be a very rapidly-maturing weak dimer with high acid sensitivity.
   4970..5222    +  terminator     NOS terminator: nopaline synthase terminator and poly(A) signal
   5382..5398    +  promoter       AtU6 promoter (fragment): consensus promoter from the three Arabidopsis U6 snRNA genes (Waibel and Filipowicz, 1990; Nekrasov et al., 2013)
   5476..5551    +  misc_RNA       Sa gRNA scaffold: guide RNA scaffold for the Staphylococcus aureus CRISPR/Cas9 system
   5724..5740    +  promoter       AtU6 promoter (fragment): consensus promoter from the three Arabidopsis U6 snRNA genes (Waibel and Filipowicz, 1990; Nekrasov et al., 2013)
   5818..5893    +  misc_RNA       Sa gRNA scaffold: guide RNA scaffold for the Staphylococcus aureus CRISPR/Cas9 system
   5972..5996    +  misc_feature   RB T-DNA repeat: right border repeat from nopaline C58 T-DNA
   6305..6934    +  CDS            pVS1 StaA: stability protein from the Pseudomonas plasmid pVS1 (Heeb et al., 2000)
   7363..8436    +  CDS            pVS1 RepA: replication protein from the Pseudomonas plasmid pVS1 (Heeb et al., 2000)
   8502..8696    +  rep_origin     pVS1 oriV: origin of replication for the Pseudomonas plasmid pVS1 (Heeb et al., 2000)
   8758..8862    +  promoter       AmpR promoter: bla
   8863..9657    +  CDS            KanR: aminoglycoside phosphotransferase; aphA-3; confers resistance to kanamycin
   9828..10416   +  rep_origin     ori: high-copy-number ColE1/pMB1/pBR322/pUC origin of replication
  10552..10576   +  misc_feature   LB T-DNA repeat: left border repeat from nopaline C58 T-DNA
