[The description below was written by a language model from this plasmid's Addgene catalogue record and pLannotate feature annotations shown in this document.]
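Description:
pEPOR2KN0078 is a Level 2 MoClo (Golden Gate) plant expression construct built in the binary backbone pICSL4723, assembled from three Level 1 cassettes through BpiI sites that were destroyed during cloning. The backbone carries left and right T-DNA border repeats of the nopaline C58 type. These define the segment that Agrobacterium can transfer into plant cells. It also carries the pVS1 replication and stability functions (oriV, RepA, StaA), which support maintenance in Agrobacterium. In E. coli the plasmid replicates from a high-copy ColE1/pUC-type origin and is selected with kanamycin through an aphA-3 aminoglycoside phosphotransferase gene driven by the bla promoter. No plant selectable marker is annotated within the T-DNA.

The payload is a CRISPR genome-editing set targeting the Arabidopsis locus AT1G73460, which encodes a protein kinase superfamily protein. The nuclease cassette uses the enhanced CaMV 35S promoter with a duplicated enhancer, followed by the TMV Ω translational leader. It expresses eSaCas9, which the catalogue entry identifies as a variant of Staphylococcus aureus Cas9. The coding sequence is followed in turn by a nucleoplasmin bipartite nuclear localization signal, HA epitope repeats and EYFP, which appear to form a single fusion, and the cassette ends at the NOS terminator. The tags would allow expression and nuclear localization of the nuclease to be followed by immunodetection or fluorescence. Downstream are two guide RNA units, each pairing an AtU6-26 promoter (detected only as a short fragment by the annotation) with the Sa gRNA scaffold, both directed at AT1G73460. The construct comes from a comparison of the efficiency and specificity of different Cas nucleases in plants, and delivers this nuclease together with its two guides.
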