Addgene plasmid #117645: pEPOR2KN0078
Purpose: Level2 MoClo construct, containing level1 plant expression cassettes for eSaCas9(pEPOR1CB0113), sgRNA{AT1G73460}(pEPOR1CB0099) and sgRNA{AT1G73460}(pEPOR1CB0110) to Protein kinase superfamily protein.
Depositing lab: Nicola Patron. Depositing organization: Earlham Institute. Publication: Comparison of efficiency and specificity of CRISPR-associated (Cas) nucleases in plants: An expanded toolkit for precision genome engineering. Raitskin O, Schudoma C, West A, Patron NJ. PLoS One. 2019 Feb 27;14(2):e0211598. doi: 10.1371/journal.pone.0211598. eCollection 2019. PubMed 30811422.
Backbone
  Vector backbone: pICSL4723
  Vector type: Plant Expression
Growth in bacteria
  Bacterial resistance: Kanamycin, 50 μg/mL
  Growth temperature: 37°C
  Growth strain: DH5alpha
  Copy number: High Copy
Gene/Insert
  Gene/Insert name: [35S:eSaCas9(pEPOR1CB0113) ] +[AtU6-26:sgRNA]
  Species: Synthetic
  Cloning method: Restriction Enzyme; 5′ cloning site BpiI (destroyed during cloning); 3′ cloning site BpiI (destroyed during cloning)
Terms and licenses: Academic/Nonprofit Terms; Industry Terms: Not Available to Industry
Depositor comments: Please visit https://www.biorxiv.org/content/early/2018/09/20/422766 for BioRxiv preprint
How to cite: pEPOR2KN0078 was a gift from Nicola Patron (Addgene plasmid # 117645 ; http://n2t.net/addgene:117645 ; RRID:Addgene_117645)
